Addgene plasmid #49725: pVRb39_up1413
Depositing lab: Christopher Voigt. Depositing organization: University of California, San Francisco (UCSF). Publication: Design of orthogonal genetic switches based on a crosstalk map of sigmas, anti-sigmas, and promoters. Rhodius VA, Segall-Shapiro TH, Sharon BD, Ghodasara A, Orlova E, Tabakh H, Burkhardt DH, Clancy K, Peterson TC, Gross CA, Voigt CA. Mol Syst Biol. 2013 Oct 29;9:702. doi: 10.1038/msb.2013.58. PubMed 24169405.
Backbone
  Vector backbone: pVRb
  Vector type: Bacterial Expression, Synthetic Biology
Growth in bacteria
  Bacterial resistance: Kanamycin, 50 μg/mL
  Growth temperature: 37°C
  Growth strain: DH10B
  Copy number: Low Copy
Gene/Insert
  Gene/Insert name: sfgfp
  Species: Aequorea victoria
  Promoter: Pecf39_up1413
  Cloning method: Ligation Independent Cloning
  Sequencing primers: 5′ tggcaattccgacgtctaag; 3′ cgttcaccgacaaacaacag
Terms and licenses: Academic/Nonprofit Terms; Industry Terms: Not Available to Industry
How to cite: pVRb39_up1413 was a gift from Christopher Voigt (Addgene plasmid # 49725 ; http://n2t.net/addgene:49725 ; RRID:Addgene_49725)
