[The description below was written by a language model from this plasmid's Addgene catalogue record and pLannotate feature annotations shown in this document.]
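Description:
pVRb39_up1413 is a low-copy bacterial reporter plasmid built on the pVRb backbone for synthetic biology work in Escherichia coli. At 4,327 bp, it replicates from the pSC101 origin, which depends on the plasmid-encoded Rep101 (RepA) initiator protein and keeps copy number low. That property is useful when a promoter's output is to be measured with limited dosage effects. Selection is by kanamycin, conferred by the neo/nptII aminoglycoside phosphotransferase gene, which is followed by a phage lambda t0 terminator. A short annotated fragment of the Tn5 transposase lies next to the resistance gene. It is most likely a remnant carried along with the Tn5-derived kanamycin cassette rather than a functional element.

The payload is superfolder GFP (sfgfp), a rapidly maturing, constitutively fluorescent derivative of Aequorea victoria GFP. It is placed under the promoter listed in the record as Pecf39_up1413. The automated feature table does not annotate this promoter, but the roughly 115 bp upstream of the sfGFP coding sequence is where it would be expected to sit. A small remnant of a pUC-type multiple cloning site and the E. coli rrnB T1 terminator follow the reporter and insulate it from downstream transcription.

The promoter name and the associated publication on orthogonal switches built from sigmas, anti-sigmas and their promoters suggest that this plasmid reads out the activity of an extracytoplasmic function (ECF) sigma factor. Green fluorescence would then report how strongly that promoter is activated by its cognate sigma factor, which this plasmid does not encode and which would have to be supplied separately. Such a reporter also allows crosstalk with non-cognate sigmas, and repression by anti-sigmas, to be quantified.
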