Features (pLannotate 1.2.2; 8 found; start..end, strand, type, name):
    116..829     +  CDS            Superfolder GFP: Superfolder GFP is a basic (constitutively fluorescent) green fluorescent protein published in 2005, derived from Aequorea victoria. It is reported to be a very rapidly-maturing weak dimer.
    843..861     +  misc_feature   MCS (fragment): pUC18/19 multiple cloning site
    874..960     +  terminator     rrnB T1 terminator: Escherichia coli rrnB; transcription terminator T1 from the E. coli rrnB gene
   1495..2445    -  CDS            Rep101: RepA protein needed for replication with the pSC101 origin; rep101
   2493..2715    -  rep_origin     pSC101 ori: low-copy replication origin that requires the Rep101 protein
   3207..3301    -  terminator     lambda t0 terminator: transcription terminator from phage lambda
   3335..4126    -  CDS            neo: KKA2_KLEPN - Also known as kan, nptII. Experimental evidence at protein level: Swiss-Prot protein existence level 1. Resistance to kanamycin, neomycin, paromomycin, ribostamycin, butirosin and gentamicin B. From Klebsiella pneumoniae.
   4158..4277    -  CDS            tnpA (fragment): TN5P_ECOLX - Also known as tnp. Experimental evidence at protein level: Swiss-Prot protein existence level 1. Mediates transposition of transposon Tn5 by a 'cut and paste' mechanism. First, the monomeric transposase binds the 19 bp inverted DNA repeats flanking the transposon. Then, dimerization of the DNA- bound transposase creates a synaptic DNA complex. After nicking of the first DNA strand, excision of the transposon proceeds through a series of intermediates. The transposase then mediates the insertion of the transposon at a new site by strand transfer. The activity of the wild- type tran
>Addgene plasmid #49725 | pVRb39_up1413 | depositor full sequence | sequence record 74522 | pVRb39_up1413 sequence 4327 bps
CAGTACAAAATTTTTTAGATGCGTTTGTCAACCGTCCACGACGCGCTGGCGTCTGGAAGGGTGACCCAGC
CAGACCAGCGGGATCCTGTCAATTTCCGCGATAGAGGAGGTAAAGATGAGCAAAGGAGAAGAACTTTTCA
CTGGAGTTGTCCCAATTCTTGTTGAATTAGATGGTGATGTTAATGGGCACAAATTTTCTGTCCGTGGAGA
GGGTGAAGGTGATGCTACAAACGGAAAACTCACCCTTAAATTTATTTGCACTACTGGAAAACTACCTGTT
CCGTGGCCAACACTTGTCACTACTCTGACCTATGGTGTTCAATGCTTTTCCCGTTATCCGGATCACATGA
AACGGCATGACTTTTTCAAGAGTGCCATGCCCGAAGGTTATGTACAGGAACGCACTATATCTTTCAAAGA
TGACGGGACCTACAAGACGCGTGCTGAAGTCAAGTTTGAAGGTGATACCCTTGTTAATCGTATCGAGTTA
AAGGGTATTGATTTTAAAGAAGATGGAAACATTCTTGGACACAAACTCGAGTACAACTTTAACTCACACA
ATGTATACATCACGGCAGACAAACAAAAGAATGGAATCAAAGCTAACTTCAAAATTCGCCACAACGTTGA
AGATGGTTCCGTTCAACTAGCAGACCATTATCAACAAAATACTCCAATTGGCGATGGCCCTGTCCTTTTA
CCAGACAACCATTACCTGTCGACACAATCTGTCCTTTCGAAAGATCCCAACGAAAAGCGTGACCACATGG
TCCTTCTTGAGTTTGTAACTGCTGCTGGGATTACACATGGCATGGATGAGCTCTACAAATAATAAATGTC
CAGACCTGCAGGCATGCAAGCCTCTAGAGGCATCAAATAAAACGAAAGGCTCAGTCGAAAGACTGGGCCT
TTCGTTTTATCTGTTGTTTGTCGGTGAACGCTCTCCTGAGTAGGACAAATCCGCCGCCCTAGACCTAGGG
TACGGGTTTTGCTGCCCGCAAACGGGCTGTTCTGGTGTTGCTAGTTTGTTATCAGAATCGCAGATCCGGC
TTCAGGTTTGCCGGCTGAAAGCGCTATTTCTTCCAGAATTGCCATGATTTTTTCCCCACGGGAGGCGTCA
CTGGCTCCCGTGTTGTCGGCAGCTTTGATTCGATAAGCAGCATCGCCTGTTTCAGGCTGTCTATGTGTGA
CTGTTGAGCTGTAACAAGTTGTCTCAGGTGTTCAATTTCATGTTCTAGTTGCTTTGTTTTACTGGTTTCA
CCTGTTCTATTAGGTGTTACATGCTGTTCATCTGTTACATTGTCGATCTGTTCATGGTGAACAGCTTTAA
ATGCACCAAAAACTCGTAAAAGCTCTGATGTATCTATCTTTTTTACACCGTTTTCATCTGTGCATATGGA
CAGTTTTCCCTTTGATATCTAACGGTGAACAGTTGTTCTACTTTTGTTTGTTAGTCTTGATGCTTCACTG
ATAGATACAAGAGCCATAAGAACCTCAGATCCTTCCGTATTTAGCCAGTATGTTCTCTAGTGTGGTTCGT
TGTTTTTGCGTGAGCCATGAGAACGAACCATTGAGATCATGCTTACTTTGCATGTCACTCAAAAATTTTG
CCTCAAAACTGGTGAGCTGAATTTTTGCAGTTAAAGCATCGTGTAGTGTTTTTCTTAGTCCGTTACGTAG
GTAGGAATCTGATGTAATGGTTGTTGGTATTTTGTCACCATTCATTTTTATCTGGTTGTTCTCAAGTTCG
GTTACGAGATCCATTTGTCTATCTAGTTCAACTTGGAAAATCAACGTATCAGTCGGGCGGCCTCGCTTAT
CAACCACCAATTTCATATTGCTGTAAGTGTTTAAATCTTTACTTATTGGTTTCAAAACCCATTGGTTAAG
CCTTTTAAACTCATGGTAGTTATTTTCAAGCATTAACATGAACTTAAATTCATCAAGGCTAATCTCTATA
TTTGCCTTGTGAGTTTTCTTTTGTGTTAGTTCTTTTAATAACCACTCATAAATCCTCATAGAGTATTTGT
TTTCAAAAGACTTAACATGTTCCAGATTATATTTTATGAATTTTTTTAACTGGAAAAGATAAGGCAATAT
CTCTTCACTAAAAACTAATTCTAATTTTTCGCTTGAGAACTTGGCATAGTTTGTCCACTGGAAAATCTCA
AAGCCTTTAACCAAAGGATTCCTGATTTCCACAGTTCTCGTCATCAGCTCTCTGGTTGCTTTAGCTAATA
CACCATAAGCATTTTCCCTACTGATGTTCATCATCTGAGCGTATTGGTTATAAGTGAACGATACCGTCCG
TTCTTTCCTTGTAGGGTTTTCAATCGTGGGGTTGAGTAGTGCCACACAGCATAAAATTAGCTTGGTTTCA
TGCTCCGTTAAGTCATAGCGACTAATCGCTAGTTCATTTGCTTTGAAAACAACTAATTCAGACATACATC
TCAATTGGTCTAGGTGATTTTAATCACTATACCAATTGAGATGGGCTAGTCAATGATAATTACTAGTCCT
TTTCCTTTGAGTTGTGGGTATCTGTAAATTCTGCTAGACCTTTGCTGGAAAACTTGTAAATTCTGCTAGA
CCCTCTGTAAATTCCGCTAGACCTTTGTGTGTTTTTTTTGTTTATATTCAAGTGGTTATAATTTATAGAA
TAAAGAAAGAATAAAAAAAGATAAAAAGAATAGATCCCAGCCCTGTGTATAACTCACTACTTTAGTCAGT
TCCGCAGTATTACAAAAGGATGTCGCAAACGCTGTTTGCTCCTCTACAAAACAGACCTTAAAACCCTAAA
GGCTTAAGTAGCACCCTCGCAAGCTCGGGCAAATCGCTGAATATTCCTTTTGTCTCCGACCATCAGGCAC
CTGAGTCGCTGTCTTTTTCGTGACATTCAGTTCGCTGCGCTCACGGCTCTGGCAGTGAATGGGGGTAAAT
GGCACTACAGGCGCCTTTTATGGATTCATGCAAGGAAACTACCCATAATACAAGAAAAGCCCGTCACGGG
CTTCTCAGGGCGTTTTATGGCGGGTCTGCTATGTGGTGCTATCTGACTTTTTGCTGTTCAGCAGTTCCTG
CCCTCTGATTTTCCAGTCTGACCACTTCGGATTATCCCGTGACAGGTCATTCAGACTGGCTAATGCACCC
AGTAAGGCAGCGGTATCATCAACAGGCTTACCCGTCTTACTGTCCCTAGTGCTTGGATTCTCACCAATAA
AAAACGCCCGGCGGCAACCGAGCGTTCTGAACAAATCCAGATGGAGTTCTGAGGTCATTACTGGATCTAT
CAACAGGAGTCCAAGCGAGCTCTCGAACCCCAGAGTCCCGCTCAGAAGAACTCGTCAAGAAGGCGATAGA
AGGCGATGCGCTGCGAATCGGGAGCGGCGATACCGTAAAGCACGAGGAAGCGGTCAGCCCATTCGCCGCC
AAGCTCTTCAGCAATATCACGGGTAGCCAACGCTATGTCCTGATAGCGGTCCGCCACACCCAGCCGGCCA
CAGTCGATGAATCCAGAAAAGCGGCCATTTTCCACCATGATATTCGGCAAGCAGGCATCGCCATGGGTCA
CGACGAGATCCTCGCCGTCGGGCATGCGCGCCTTGAGCCTGGCGAACAGTTCGGCTGGCGCGAGCCCCTG
ATGCTCTTCGTCCAGATCATCCTGATCGACAAGACCGGCTTCCATCCGAGTACGTGCTCGCTCGATGCGA
TGTTTCGCTTGGTGGTCGAATGGGCAGGTAGCCGGATCAAGCGTATGCAGCCGCCGCATTGCATCAGCCA
TGATGGATACTTTCTCGGCAGGAGCAAGGTGAGATGACAGGAGATCCTGCCCCGGCACTTCGCCCAATAG
CAGCCAGTCCCTTCCCGCTTCAGTGACAACGTCGAGCACAGCTGCGCAAGGAACGCCCGTCGTGGCCAGC
CACGATAGCCGCGCTGCCTCGTCCTGCAGTTCATTCAGGGCACCGGACAGGTCGGTCTTGACAAAAAGAA
CCGGGCGCCCCTGCGCTGACAGCCGGAACACGGCGGCATCAGAGCAGCCGATTGTCTGTTGTGCCCAGTC
ATAGCCGAATAGCCTCTCCACCCAAGCGGCCGGAGAACCTGCGTGCAATCCATCTTGTTCAATCATGCGA
AACGATCCTCATCCTGTCTCTTGATCAGATCTTGATCCCCTGCGCCATCAGATCCTTGGCGGCAAGAAAG
CCATCCAGTTTACTTTGCAGGGCTTCCCAACCTTACCAGAGGGCGCCCCAGCTGGCAATTCCGACGTCTA
AGAAACCATTATTATCATGACATTAACCTATAAAAATAGGCGTATCACGAGGCCCTT
