>Addgene plasmid #49725 | pVRb39_up1413 | depositor partial sequence | sequence record 74128 | pECF promoter
CAGTACAAAATTTTTTAGATGCGTTTGTCAACCGTCCACGACGCGCTGGCGTCTGGAAGGGTGACCCAGC
CAGACCAGCG
