>Addgene plasmid #49725 | pVRb39_up1413 | depositor partial sequence | sequence record 74129 | pVRb backbone
GGATCCTGTCAATTTCCGCGATAGAGGAGGTAAAGATGAGCAAAGGAGAAGAACTTTTCACTGGAGTTGT
CCCAATTCTTGTTGAATTAGATGGTGATGTTAATGGGCACAAATTTTCTGTCCGTGGAGAGGGTGAAGGT
GATGCTACAAACGGAAAACTCACCCTTAAATTTATTTGCACTACTGGAAAACTACCTGTTCCGTGGCCAA
CACTTGTCACTACTCTGACCTATGGTGTTCAATGCTTTTCCCGTTATCCGGATCACATGAAACGGCATGA
CTTTTTCAAGAGTGCCATGCCCGAAGGTTATGTACAGGAACGCACTATATCTTTCAAAGATGACGGGACC
TACAAGACGCGTGCTGAAGTCAAGTTTGAAGGTGATACCCTTGTTAATCGTATCGAGTTAAAGGGTATTG
ATTTTAAAGAAGATGGAAACATTCTTGGACACAAACTCGAGTACAACTTTAACTCACACAATGTATACAT
CACGGCAGACAAACAAAAGAATGGAATCAAAGCTAACTTCAAAATTCGCCACAACGTTGAAGATGGTTCC
GTTCAACTAGCAGACCATTATCAACAAAATACTCCAATTGGCGATGGCCCTGTCCTTTTACCAGACAACC
ATTACCTGTCGACACAATCTGTCCTTTCGAAAGATCCCAACGAAAAGCGTGACCACATGGTCCTTCTTGA
GTTTGTAACTGCTGCTGGGATTACACATGGCATGGATGAGCTCTACAAATAATAAATGTCCAGACCTGCA
GGCATGCAAGCCTCTAGAGGCATCAAATAAAACGAAAGGCTCAGTCGAAAGACTGGGCCTTTCGTTTTAT
CTGTTGTTTGTCGGTGAACGCTCTCCTGAGTAGGACAAATCCGCCGCCCTAGACCTAGGGTACGGGTTTT
GCTGCCCGCAAACGGGCTGTTCTGGTGTTGCTAGTTTGTTATCAGAATCGCAGATCCGGCTTCAGGTTTG
CCGGCTGAAAGCGCTATTTCTTCCAGAATTGCCATGATTTTTTCCCCACGGGAGGCGTCACTGGCTCCCG
TGTTGTCGGCAGCTTTGATTCGATAAGCAGCATCGCCTGTTTCAGGCTGTCTATGTGTGACTGTTGAGCT
GTAACAAGTTGTCTCAGGTGTTCAATTTCATGTTCTAGTTGCTTTGTTTTACTGGTTTCACCTGTTCTAT
TAGGTGTTACATGCTGTTCATCTGTTACATTGTCGATCTGTTCATGGTGAACAGCTTTAAATGCACCAAA
AACTCGTAAAAGCTCTGATGTATCTATCTTTTTTACACCGTTTTCATCTGTGCATATGGACAGTTTTCCC
TTTGATATCTAACGGTGAACAGTTGTTCTACTTTTGTTTGTTAGTCTTGATGCTTCACTGATAGATACAA
GAGCCATAAGAACCTCAGATCCTTCCGTATTTAGCCAGTATGTTCTCTAGTGTGGTTCGTTGTTTTTGCG
TGAGCCATGAGAACGAACCATTGAGATCATGCTTACTTTGCATGTCACTCAAAAATTTTGCCTCAAAACT
GGTGAGCTGAATTTTTGCAGTTAAAGCATCGTGTAGTGTTTTTCTTAGTCCGTTACGTAGGTAGGAATCT
GATGTAATGGTTGTTGGTATTTTGTCACCATTCATTTTTATCTGGTTGTTCTCAAGTTCGGTTACGAGAT
CCATTTGTCTATCTAGTTCAACTTGGAAAATCAACGTATCAGTCGGGCGGCCTCGCTTATCAACCACCAA
TTTCATATTGCTGTAAGTGTTTAAATCTTTACTTATTGGTTTCAAAACCCATTGGTTAAGCCTTTTAAAC
TCATGGTAGTTATTTTCAAGCATTAACATGAACTTAAATTCATCAAGGCTAATCTCTATATTTGCCTTGT
GAGTTTTCTTTTGTGTTAGTTCTTTTAATAACCACTCATAAATCCTCATAGAGTATTTGTTTTCAAAAGA
CTTAACATGTTCCAGATTATATTTTATGAATTTTTTTAACTGGAAAAGATAAGGCAATATCTCTTCACTA
AAAACTAATTCTAATTTTTCGCTTGAGAACTTGGCATAGTTTGTCCACTGGAAAATCTCAAAGCCTTTAA
CCAAAGGATTCCTGATTTCCACAGTTCTCGTCATCAGCTCTCTGGTTGCTTTAGCTAATACACCATAAGC
ATTTTCCCTACTGATGTTCATCATCTGAGCGTATTGGTTATAAGTGAACGATACCGTCCGTTCTTTCCTT
GTAGGGTTTTCAATCGTGGGGTTGAGTAGTGCCACACAGCATAAAATTAGCTTGGTTTCATGCTCCGTTA
AGTCATAGCGACTAATCGCTAGTTCATTTGCTTTGAAAACAACTAATTCAGACATACATCTCAATTGGTC
TAGGTGATTTTAATCACTATACCAATTGAGATGGGCTAGTCAATGATAATTACTAGTCCTTTTCCTTTGA
GTTGTGGGTATCTGTAAATTCTGCTAGACCTTTGCTGGAAAACTTGTAAATTCTGCTAGACCCTCTGTAA
ATTCCGCTAGACCTTTGTGTGTTTTTTTTGTTTATATTCAAGTGGTTATAATTTATAGAATAAAGAAAGA
ATAAAAAAAGATAAAAAGAATAGATCCCAGCCCTGTGTATAACTCACTACTTTAGTCAGTTCCGCAGTAT
TACAAAAGGATGTCGCAAACGCTGTTTGCTCCTCTACAAAACAGACCTTAAAACCCTAAAGGCTTAAGTA
GCACCCTCGCAAGCTCGGGCAAATCGCTGAATATTCCTTTTGTCTCCGACCATCAGGCACCTGAGTCGCT
GTCTTTTTCGTGACATTCAGTTCGCTGCGCTCACGGCTCTGGCAGTGAATGGGGGTAAATGGCACTACAG
GCGCCTTTTATGGATTCATGCAAGGAAACTACCCATAATACAAGAAAAGCCCGTCACGGGCTTCTCAGGG
CGTTTTATGGCGGGTCTGCTATGTGGTGCTATCTGACTTTTTGCTGTTCAGCAGTTCCTGCCCTCTGATT
TTCCAGTCTGACCACTTCGGATTATCCCGTGACAGGTCATTCAGACTGGCTAATGCACCCAGTAAGGCAG
CGGTATCATCAACAGGCTTACCCGTCTTACTGTCCCTAGTGCTTGGATTCTCACCAATAAAAAACGCCCG
GCGGCAACCGAGCGTTCTGAACAAATCCAGATGGAGTTCTGAGGTCATTACTGGATCTATCAACAGGAGT
CCAAGCGAGCTCTCGAACCCCAGAGTCCCGCTCAGAAGAACTCGTCAAGAAGGCGATAGAAGGCGATGCG
CTGCGAATCGGGAGCGGCGATACCGTAAAGCACGAGGAAGCGGTCAGCCCATTCGCCGCCAAGCTCTTCA
GCAATATCACGGGTAGCCAACGCTATGTCCTGATAGCGGTCCGCCACACCCAGCCGGCCACAGTCGATGA
ATCCAGAAAAGCGGCCATTTTCCACCATGATATTCGGCAAGCAGGCATCGCCATGGGTCACGACGAGATC
CTCGCCGTCGGGCATGCGCGCCTTGAGCCTGGCGAACAGTTCGGCTGGCGCGAGCCCCTGATGCTCTTCG
TCCAGATCATCCTGATCGACAAGACCGGCTTCCATCCGAGTACGTGCTCGCTCGATGCGATGTTTCGCTT
GGTGGTCGAATGGGCAGGTAGCCGGATCAAGCGTATGCAGCCGCCGCATTGCATCAGCCATGATGGATAC
TTTCTCGGCAGGAGCAAGGTGAGATGACAGGAGATCCTGCCCCGGCACTTCGCCCAATAGCAGCCAGTCC
CTTCCCGCTTCAGTGACAACGTCGAGCACAGCTGCGCAAGGAACGCCCGTCGTGGCCAGCCACGATAGCC
GCGCTGCCTCGTCCTGCAGTTCATTCAGGGCACCGGACAGGTCGGTCTTGACAAAAAGAACCGGGCGCCC
CTGCGCTGACAGCCGGAACACGGCGGCATCAGAGCAGCCGATTGTCTGTTGTGCCCAGTCATAGCCGAAT
AGCCTCTCCACCCAAGCGGCCGGAGAACCTGCGTGCAATCCATCTTGTTCAATCATGCGAAACGATCCTC
ATCCTGTCTCTTGATCAGATCTTGATCCCCTGCGCCATCAGATCCTTGGCGGCAAGAAAGCCATCCAGTT
TACTTTGCAGGGCTTCCCAACCTTACCAGAGGGCGCCCCAGCTGGCAATTCCGACGTCTAAGAAACCATT
ATTATCATGACATTAACCTATAAAAATAGGCGTATCACGAGGCCCTT
