>Addgene plasmid #49725 | pVRb39_up1413 | addgene partial sequence | sequence record 77173 | psc101-For 5'-GATCAGATCATGATCCCCTGCGCCATCAGATCC-3'
CCATCCAGTTTACTTTGCAGGGCTTCCCAACCTTACCAGAGGGCGCCCCAGCTGGCAATTCCGACGTCTA
AGAAACCATTATTATCATGACATTAACCTATAAAAATAGGCGTATCACGAGGCCCTTCAGTACAAAATTT
TTTAGATGCGTTTGTCAACCGTCCACGACGCGCTGGCGTCTGGAAGGGTGACCCAGCCAGACCAGCGGGA
TCCTGTCAATTTCCGCGATAGAGGAGGTAAAGATGAGCAAAGGAGAAGAACTTTTCACTGGAGTTGTCCC
AATTCTTGTTGAATTAGATGGTGATGTTAATGGGCACAAATTTTCTGTCCGTGGAGAGGGTGAAGGTGAT
GCTACAAACGGAAAACTCACCCTTAAATTTATTTGCACTACTGGAAAACTACCTGTTCCGTGGCCAACAC
TTGTCACTACTCTGACCTATGGTGTTCAATGCTTTTCCCGTTATCCGGATCACATGAAACGGCATGACTT
TTTCAAGAGTGCCATGCCCGAAGGTTATGTACAGGAACGCACTATATCTTTCAAAGATGACGGGACCTAC
AAGACGCGTGCTGAAGTCAAGTTTGAAGGTGATACCCTTGTTAATCGTATCGAGTTAAAGGGTATTGATT
TTAAAGAAGATGGAAACATTCTTGGACACAAACTCGAGTACAACTTTAACTCACACAATGTATACATCAC
GGCAGACAAACAAAAGAATGGAATCAAAGCTAACTTCAAAATTCGCCACAACGTTGAAGATGGTTCCGTT
CAACTAGCAGACCATTATCAACAAAATACTCCAATTGGCGATGGCCCTGTCCTTTTACCAGACAACCATT
ACCTGTCGACACAATCTGTCCTTTCGAAAGATCCCAACGAAAAGCGTGACCACATGGTCCTT
